Addgene plasmid #162658: pUE1-TSP-UL32
Purpose: Expresses UL32 in mammalian cells with an N-terminal TwinStrep tag and HRV 3C protease cleavage site
Depositing lab: Britt Glaunsinger. Depositing organization: University of California, Berkeley. Publication: A pentameric protein ring with novel architecture is required for herpesviral packaging. Didychuk AL, Gates SN, Gardner MR, Strong LM, Martin A, Glaunsinger BA. Elife. 2021 Feb 8;10. pii: 62261. doi: 10.7554/eLife.62261. PubMed 33554858.
Backbone
  Vector backbone: pHEK293 Ultra Expression Vector I
  Backbone manufacturer: Takara
  Backbone size w/o insert (bp): 4632
  Total vector size (bp): 6423
  Vector type: Mammalian Expression
Growth in bacteria
  Bacterial resistance: Ampicillin, 100 μg/mL
  Growth temperature: 37°C
  Growth strain: DH5alpha
  Copy number: High Copy
Gene/Insert
  Gene/Insert name: UL32
  Species: HSV-1
  Insert size (bp): 1791
  Promoter: CMV
  Tag / fusion protein: N-terminal 2xStrep-Tag II and HRV 3C site (N terminal on backbone)
  Cloning method: Unknown
  Sequencing primers: 5′ CGCAAATGGGCGGTAGGCGTG; 3′ GTCAAGAAGACAGGGCCAGGTTTC
Terms and licenses: Academic/Nonprofit Terms; Industry Terms: Not Available to Industry
How to cite: pUE1-TSP-UL32 was a gift from Britt Glaunsinger (Addgene plasmid # 162658 ; http://n2t.net/addgene:162658 ; RRID:Addgene_162658)
