[The description below was written by a language model from this plasmid's Addgene catalogue record and pLannotate feature annotations shown in this document.]
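Description:
pUE1-TSP-UL32 is a mammalian expression plasmid built on Takara's pHEK293 Ultra Expression Vector I, carrying the herpes simplex virus 1 UL32 open reading frame for production of tagged protein in cultured mammalian cells. It is maintained in E. coli as a high-copy plasmid through a ColE1/pUC-type origin and selected with ampicillin via the bla (AmpR) gene. The remaining bacterial annotations (lac promoter and operator, CAP site, and lacZα, lacI, rop and bom fragments) are cloning-vector remnants with no evident role in the expression cassette. No mammalian selection marker is annotated, consistent with transient transfection use.

Expression is driven by the human CMV immediate-early enhancer and promoter, followed by a fragment of the HIV-1 5' LTR. UL32 is fused at its N-terminus to a Twin-Strep tag (two Strep-Tag II units joined by a linker, for binding to Strep-Tactin resin) and, according to the catalogue entry, an HRV 3C protease site that allows the tag to be removed after purification. The 3C site is not separately annotated in the feature table, but would fall in the short gap between tag and UL32. Downstream of UL32, an EMCV IRES directs translation of HIV-1 Tat from the same transcript, which ends at an HSV TK polyadenylation signal. Tat acts on the LTR-derived element in the 5' leader, so the bicistronic arrangement likely forms a positive feedback loop that boosts transcript output.

UL32 contributes to localising new capsids to nuclear replication compartments and to cleavage and packaging of viral genomic DNA. The construct suits affinity purification of UL32 for biochemical or structural study of herpesviral packaging.
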