Features (pLannotate 1.2.2; 19 found; start..end, strand, type, name):
     60..363     +  enhancer       CMV enhancer: human cytomegalovirus immediate early enhancer
    364..567     +  promoter       CMV promoter: human cytomegalovirus (CMV) immediate early promoter
    650..799     +  LTR            5' LTR (truncated) (fragment): truncated 5' long terminal repeat (LTR) from HIV-1
    835..899     +  CDS            Twin-Strep-tag (fragment): two Strep-Tag®II moieties connected by a linker for enhanced binding to Strep-Tactin®, an engineered form of streptavidin (Schmidt et al., 2013)
    934..2721    +  CDS            UL32: UL32_HHV11 - Experimental evidence at protein level: Swiss-Prot protein existence level 1. Plays a role in efficient localization of neo-synthesized capsids to nuclear replication compartments, thereby controlling cleavage and packaging of virus genomic DNA. From Human herpesvirus 1 (strain 17) (HHV-1) (Human herpes simplex virus 1).
   2728..2750    +  misc_feature   MCS (fragment): pUC18/19 multiple cloning site
   2752..3324    +  misc_feature   IRES: internal ribosome entry site (IRES) of the encephalomyocarditis virus (EMCV)
   3332..3589    +  CDS            tat: TAT_HV1H2 - Experimental evidence at protein level: Swiss-Prot protein existence level 1. Extracellular circulating Tat can be endocytosed by surrounding uninfected cells via the binding to several surface receptors such as CD26, CXCR4, heparan sulfate proteoglycans (HSPG) or LDLR. Neurons are rarely infected, but they internalize Tat via their LDLR. Through its interaction with nuclear HATs, Tat is potentially able to control the acetylation-dependent cellular gene expression. Modulates the expression of many cellular genes involved in cell survival, proliferation or in coding for cytokines o
   3650..3697    +  polyA_signal   HSV TK poly(A) signal: herpes simplex virus thymidine kinase polyadenylation signal (Cole and Stacy, 1985)
   3783..3937    +  CDS            lacZα (fragment): LacZα fragment of β-galactosidase; lacZ fragment
   3943..4042    -  misc_feature   bom (fragment): basis of mobility region from pBR322
   4144..4179    -  CDS            rop (fragment): Rop protein, which maintains plasmids at low copy number; rop
   4274..4378    +  promoter       AmpR promoter: bla
   4379..5239    +  CDS            AmpR: β-lactamase; bla; confers resistance to ampicillin, carbenicillin, and related antibiotics
   5410..5998    +  rep_origin     ori: high-copy-number ColE1/pMB1/pBR322/pUC origin of replication
   6181..6273    +  CDS            lacI (fragment): lac repressor; lacI; The lac repressor binds to the lac operator to inhibit transcription in E. coli. This inhibition can be relieved by adding lactose or isopropyl-β-D-thiogalactopyranoside (IPTG).
   6286..6307    +  protein_bind   CAP binding site: CAP binding activates transcription in the presence of cAMP. E. coli catabolite activator protein
   6322..6352    +  promoter       lac promoter: promoter for the E. coli lac operon
   6360..6376    +  protein_bind   lac operator: The lac repressor binds to the lac operator to inhibit transcription in E. coli. This inhibition can be relieved by adding lactose or isopropyl-β-D-thiogalactopyranoside (IPTG). lac repressor encoded by lacI
>Addgene plasmid #162658 | pUE1-TSP-UL32 | addgene full sequence | sequence record 320642 | Addgene NGS Result
GAATTCTAATAGTAATCAATTACGGGGTCATTAGTTCATAGCCCATATATGGAGTTCCGCGTTACATAAC
TTACGGTAAATGGCCCGCCTGGCTGACCGCCCAACGACCCCCGCCCATTGACGTCAATAATGACGTATGT
TCCCATAGTAACGCCAATAGGGACTTTCCATTGACGTCAATGGGTGGAGTATTTACGGTAAACTGCCCAC
TTGGCAGTACATCAAGTGTATCATATGCCAAGTACGCCCCCTATTGACGTCAATGACGGTAAATGGCCCG
CCTGGCATTATGCCCAGTACATGACCTTATGGGACTTTCCTACTTGGCAGTACATCTACGTATTAGTCAT
CGCTATTACCATGGTGATGCGGTTTTGGCAGTACATCAATGGGCGTGGATAGCGGTTTGACTCACGGGGA
TTTCCAAGTCTCCACCCCATTGACGTCAATGGGAGTTTGTTTTGGCACCAAAATCAACGGGACTTTCCAA
AATGTCGTAACAACTCCGCCCCATTGACGCAAATGGGCGGTAGGCGTGTACGGTGGGAGGTCTATATAAG
CAGAGCTGGTTTAGTGAACCGAATTCGTACTTCAAGAACTGCTGATATCGAGCTTGCTACAAGGGACTTT
CCGCTGGGGACTTTCCAGGGAGGCGTGGCCTGGGCGGGACTGGGGAGTGGCGAGCCCTCAGATCCTGCAT
ATAAGCAGCTGCTTTTTGCCTGTACTGGGTCTCTCTGGTTAGACCAGATCTGAGCCTGGGAGCTCTCTGG
CTAACTAGGGAACCCACTGCTTAAGCCTCCCCGGGCTCGAATGAGTGCGTGGAGTCATCCTCAATTCGAG
AAAGGTGGAGGTTCTGGCGGTGGATCGGGAGGTTCAGCGTGGAGCCACCCGCAGTTCGAAAAATCCGGAC
TGGAAGTTCTGTTCCAGGGGCCCATGGCAACTTCGCCCCCCGGGGTCCTGGCGAGCGTCGCGGTGTGCGA
AGAGTCCCCCGGCAGCAGCTGGAAGGCGGGGGCGTTCGAGCGCGCGTATGTGGCCTTCGATCCCAGCCTC
CTGGCTCTTAACGAGGCTCTCTGCGCCGAGCTCCTGGCGGCCAGTCACGTGATAGGTGTGCCGCCCGTCG
GTACGCTCGACGAGGACGTCGCCGCCGACGTGGTCACCGCCCCCTCAAGGGCCCGCGGGGGGGCGGGCGA
CGGAGGGGGTTCGGGCGGGCGCGGAGGACCCCGCAACCCGCCCCCGGATCCCTGTGGGGAGGGGCTTTTG
GACACCGGGCCCTTTTCCGCGGCGGCCATCGACACCTTCGCGCTGGACCGGCCCTGTCTGGTCTGCCGCA
CCATCGAGCTGTACAAGCAAACCTACCGCCTCTCGCCCCAGTGGGTGGCCGATTACGCGTTTCTCTGTGC
CAAATGCCTGGGGGCGCCCCACTGCGCCGCTAGCATCTTCGTGGCCGCGTTCGAGTTTGTGTACGTCATG
GACCGCCACTTTCTGCGCACCAAGAAGGCGACCCTGGTCGGCTCCTTCGCACGCTTTGCCCTCACCATAA
ACGACATCCACCGGCACTTTTTTCTCCACTGCTGCTTCCGTACCGACGGCGGGGTGCCCGGGCGGCATGC
CCAGAAGCAACCCAAGCCCTCGCCCTCCCCGGGAGCCGCCAAGGTGCAGTACTCCAACTACTCGTTCCTG
GCGCAGTCTGCCACCCGGGCCCTCATCGGAACCTTGGCCTCCGGGGGCGAGGAGGGGGCGGGGTCGGCGG
CGGGATCCGGCACGCAGCCGTCGCTCACCACCGCGCTGATGAACTGGAAGGATTGCGCCCGTCTCCTGGA
CTGCACGGAGGGTCGGCGCGGGGGCGGGGACAGCTGCTGTACGCGCGCCGCCGCTCGCAACGGGGAATTC
GAGACGGTCGCCGGGGACCGCGAGCCGGAGGAGTCGCCGGATACGTGGGCGTACGCGGATCTGGTCCTGC
TGCTCCTCGCCGGCACCCCCGCCGTCTGGGAGTCGGGGCCCCAGCTGCGCGCTGCCGCGGAGGCCCGTCG
CGCCACGGTCCGCCAGTCCTGGGAAGCGCATCGCGGGGCACGCACGCGCGACGTGGCTCCGCGCTTTGCG
CAGTTTACCGAACCCGATGCCCAGCCCGACCTCGACCTGGGCCCTCTGATGGCCACCGTGCTGAAACACG
GCCGGGGGCGCGGGCGCACCGGCGGAGAATGCCTGCTGTGTAACCTGTTACTGGTGCGGGCTTACTGGCT
GGCCCTGCGTAGACTCCGGGCCTCCGTGGTCCGCTACTCGGAAAACAACACGAGCCTCTTCGACTGTATC
GTACCCGTCGTCGACCAGCTCGAGGCGGACCCCGAGACGCAGCCCGGGGACGGGGGCCGGTTTGTGAGCC
TGCTGCGGGCCGCGGGGCCCGAGGCCATCTTTAAGCACATGTTCTGTGACCCCATGTGCGCCATCACGGA
GATGGAGGTTGACCCCTGGGTTCTGTTCGGCCATCCCCCCGCCACCCATCCCGACGAGCTGCTGCTCCAC
AAGGCCAAGCTGGCCTGCGGGAACGAGTTCGAGGGGCGTGTCTGCATAGCGTTGCGTGCCCTCATCTACA
CCTTCAAGACGTATCAGGTATTTGTACCAAAGCCCACCGCGCTCGCCACATTTGTCCGTGAGGCGGGCGC
GCTGCTTAGACGCCACTCGATCTCGCTCCTGTCCCTGGAGCACACCCTGTGTACCTATGTATGATGATCG
ACCTGCAGGCATGCAAGCTTGCCCCTCTCCCTCCCCCCCCCCTAACGTTACTGGCCGAAGCCGCTTGGAA
TAAGGCCGGTGTGCGTTTGTCTATATGTTATTTTCCACCATATTGCCGTCTTTTGGCAATGTGAGGGCCC
GGAAACCTGGCCCTGTCTTCTTGACGAGCATTCCTAGGGGTCTTTCCCCTCTCGCCAAAGGAATGCAAGG
TCTGTTGAATGTCGTGAAGGAAGCAGTTCCTCTGGAAGCTTCTTGAAGACAAACAACGTCTGTAGCGACC
CTTTGCAGGCAGCGGAACCCCCCACCTGGCGACAGGTGCCTCTGCGGCCAAAAGCCACGTGTATAAGATA
CACCTGCAAAGGCGGCACAACCCCAGTGCCACGTTGTGAGTTGGATAGTTGTGGAAAGAGTCAAATGGCT
CACCTCAAGCGTATTCAACAAGGGGCTGAAGGATGCCCAGAAGGTACCCCATTGTATGGGATCTGATCTG
GGGCCTCGGTGCACATGCTTTACATGTGTTTAGTCGAGGTTAAAAAACGTCTAGGCCCCCCGAACCACGG
GGACGTGGTTTTCCTTTGAAAAACACGATGATAATGCCACCATGGAGCCAGTAGATCCTAGACTAGAGCC
CTGGAAGCATCCAGGAAGTCAGCCTAAAACTGCTTGTACCAATTGCTATTGTAAAAAGTGTTGCTTTCAT
TGCCAAGTTTGTTTCATAACAAAAGCCTTAGGCATCTCCTATGGCAGGAAGAAGCGGAGACAGCGACGAA
GAGCTCATCAGAACAGTCAGACTCATCAAGCTTCTCTATCAAAGCAACCCACCTCCCAACCCCGAGGGGA
CCCGACAGGCCCGAAGGAATAGGGGGGAGGCTAACTGAAACACGGAAGGAGACAATACCGGAAGGAACCC
GCGCTATGACGGCAATAAAAAGACAGAATAAAACGCACGGTGTTGGGTCGTTTGTTCATAAACGCGGGGT
TCGGTCCCAGGGCTGGCACTCTGTCGATACCCCACCGAGACCCCATTGGGGAGCTTGATATCGATAGCTT
GGCACTGGCCGTCGTTTTACAACGTCGTGACTGGGAAAACCCTGGCGTTACCCAACTTAATCGCCTTGCA
GCACATCCCCCTTTCGCCAGCTGGCGTAATAGCGAAGAGGCCCGCACCGATCGCCCTTCCCAACAGTTGC
GCAGCCTGAATGGCGAATGGCGCCTGATGCGGTATTTTCTCCTTACGCATCTGTGCGGTATTTCACACCG
CATATGGTGCACTCTCAGTACAATCTGCTCTGATGCCGCATAGTTAAGCCAGCCCCGACACCCGCCAACA
CCCGCTGACGCGCCCTGACGGGCTTGTCTGCTCCCGGCATCCGCTTACAGACAAGCTGTGACCGTCTCCG
GGAGCTGCATGTGTCAGAGGTTTTCACCGTCATCACCGAAACGCGCGAGACGAAAGGGCCTCGTGATACG
CCTATTTTTATAGGTTAATGTCATGATAATAATGGTTTCTTAGACGTCAGGTGGCACTTTTCGGGGAAAT
GTGCGCGGAACCCCTATTTGTTTATTTTTCTAAATACATTCAAATATGTATCCGCTCATGAGACAATAAC
CCTGATAAATGCTTCAATAATATTGAAAAAGGAAGAGTATGAGTATTCAACATTTCCGTGTCGCCCTTAT
TCCCTTTTTTGCGGCATTTTGCCTTCCTGTTTTTGCTCACCCAGAAACGCTGGTGAAAGTAAAAGATGCT
GAAGATCAGTTGGGTGCACGAGTGGGTTACATCGAACTGGATCTCAACAGCGGTAAGATCCTTGAGAGTT
TTCGCCCCGAAGAACGTTTTCCAATGATGAGCACTTTTAAAGTTCTGCTATGTGGCGCGGTATTATCCCG
TATTGACGCCGGGCAAGAGCAACTCGGTCGCCGCATACACTATTCTCAGAATGACTTGGTTGAGTACTCA
CCAGTCACAGAAAAGCATCTTACGGATGGCATGACAGTAAGAGAATTATGCAGTGCTGCCATAACCATGA
GTGATAACACTGCGGCCAACTTACTTCTGACAACGATCGGAGGACCGAAGGAGCTAACCGCTTTTTTGCA
CAACATGGGGGATCATGTAACTCGCCTTGATCGTTGGGAACCGGAGCTGAATGAAGCCATACCAAACGAC
GAGCGTGACACCACGATGCCTGTAGCAATGGCAACAACGTTGCGCAAACTATTAACTGGCGAACTACTTA
CTCTAGCTTCCCGGCAACAATTAATAGACTGGATGGAGGCGGATAAAGTTGCAGGACCACTTCTGCGCTC
GGCCCTTCCGGCTGGCTGGTTTATTGCTGATAAATCTGGAGCCGGTGAGCGTGGGTCTCGCGGTATCATT
GCAGCACTGGGGCCAGATGGTAAGCCCTCCCGTATCGTAGTTATCTACACGACGGGGAGTCAGGCAACTA
TGGATGAACGAAATAGACAGATCGCTGAGATAGGTGCCTCACTGATTAAGCATTGGTAACTGTCAGACCA
AGTTTACTCATATATACTTTAGATTGATTTAAAACTTCATTTTTAATTTAAAAGGATCTAGGTGAAGATC
CTTTTTGATAATCTCATGACCAAAATCCCTTAACGTGAGTTTTCGTTCCACTGAGCGTCAGACCCCGTAG
AAAAGATCAAAGGATCTTCTTGAGATCCTTTTTTTCTGCGCGTAATCTGCTGCTTGCAAACAAAAAAACC
ACCGCTACCAGCGGTGGTTTGTTTGCCGGATCAAGAGCTACCAACTCTTTTTCCGAAGGTAACTGGCTTC
AGCAGAGCGCAGATACCAAATACTGTTCTTCTAGTGTAGCCGTAGTTAGGCCACCACTTCAAGAACTCTG
TAGCACCGCCTACATACCTCGCTCTGCTAATCCTGTTACCAGTGGCTGCTGCCAGTGGCGATAAGTCGTG
TCTTACCGGGTTGGACTCAAGACGATAGTTACCGGATAAGGCGCAGCGGTCGGGCTGAACGGGGGGTTCG
TGCACACAGCCCAGCTTGGAGCGAACGACCTACACCGAACTGAGATACCTACAGCGTGAGCTATGAGAAA
GCGCCACGCTTCCCGAAGGGAGAAAGGCGGACAGGTATCCGGTAAGCGGCAGGGTCGGAACAGGAGAGCG
CACGAGGGAGCTTCCAGGGGGAAACGCCTGGTATCTTTATAGTCCTGTCGGGTTTCGCCACCTCTGACTT
GAGCGTCGATTTTTGTGATGCTCGTCAGGGGGGCGGAGCCTATGGAAAAACGCCAGCAACGCGGCCTTTT
TACGGTTCCTGGCCTTTTGCTGGCCTTTTGCTCACATGTTCTTTCCTGCGTTATCCCCTGATTCTGTGGA
TAACCGTATTACCGCCTTTGAGTGAGCTGATACCGCTCGCCGCAGCCGAACGACCGAGCGCAGCGAGTCA
GTGAGCGAGGAAGCGGAAGAGCGCCCAATACGCAAACCGCCTCTCCCCGCGCGTTGGCCGATTCATTAAT
GCAGCTGGCACGACAGGTTTCCCGACTGGAAAGCGGGCAGTGAGCGCAACGCAATTAATGTGAGTTAGCT
CACTCATTAGGCACCCCAGGCTTTACACTTTATGCTTCCGGCTCGTATGTTGTGTGGAATTGTGAGCGGA
TAACAATTTCACACAGGAAACAGCTATGACCATGATTACGAATTATCGATATC
